Addgene plasmid #194383: pGL4_10xUAS-MLPmin-luc2
Purpose: Reporter plasmid for split TEV assays; firefly luciferase reporter gene driven by 10x clustered UAS binding sites linked to a minimal MLP promoter
Depositing lab: Michael Wehr. Publication: Improved Split TEV GPCR beta-arrestin-2 Recruitment Assays via Systematic Analysis of Signal Peptide and beta-arrestin Binding Motif Variants. Wu Y, von Hauff IV, Jensen N, Rossner MJ, Wehr MC. Biosensors (Basel). 2022 Dec 29;13(1):48. doi: 10.3390/bios13010048. PubMed 36671883.
Backbone
  Vector backbone: pGL4
  Vector type: Mammalian Expression
  Selectable markers: Puromycin
Growth in bacteria
  Bacterial resistance: Ampicillin, 100 μg/mL
  Growth temperature: 37°C
  Growth strain: DH5alpha
  Copy number: High Copy
Gene/Insert
  Gene/Insert name: 10xUAS-luc2
  Species: Synthetic
  Promoter: MLP minimal
  Cloning method: Restriction Enzyme; 5′ cloning site BglI (not destroyed); 3′ cloning site NheI (not destroyed)
  Sequencing primers: 5′ CTAGCAAAATAGGCTGTCCC; 3′ GAAATTTGTGATGCTATTGC
Terms and licenses: Academic/Nonprofit Terms; Industry Terms: Not Available to Industry
How to cite: pGL4_10xUAS-MLPmin-luc2 was a gift from Michael Wehr (Addgene plasmid # 194383 ; http://n2t.net/addgene:194383 ; RRID:Addgene_194383)
