[The description below was written by a language model from this plasmid's Addgene catalogue record and pLannotate feature annotations shown in this document.]
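Description:
pGL4_10xUAS-MLPmin-luc2 is a mammalian reporter plasmid built on the pGL4 luciferase vector backbone. It is propagated in E. coli through a high-copy ColE1/pUC-type origin with ampicillin selection (AmpR, β-lactamase). For mammalian cells it carries a separate puromycin resistance cassette, in which the SV40 enhancer/early promoter drives puromycin N-acetyltransferase followed by a synthetic polyadenylation signal.

The reporter unit consists of clustered Gal4 upstream activating sequences (ten copies according to the catalogue entry) placed in front of a minimal MLP promoter that drives luc2, the synthetic firefly luciferase coding sequence, with an SV40 poly(A) signal downstream. The automated annotation detects only four short UAS fragments and does not annotate the minimal promoter, which presumably lies in the gap between the last UAS hit and the luciferase start. A synthetic poly(A) signal and an RNA polymerase II transcriptional pause site from the human α2 globin gene sit immediately upstream of the UAS array across the plasmid's numbering origin. These are typical pGL4 elements that limit read-through transcription from the backbone and so keep background low. The small hits to SV40 large T antigen and TcR are fragments and probably reflect residual backbone sequence rather than functional genes.

Because the minimal promoter has little activity on its own, luciferase output depends on a Gal4 DNA-binding-domain transcription factor binding the UAS sites. The record describes the plasmid as the readout for split TEV assays. In such assays an interaction-dependent reconstitution of TEV protease activity typically releases a tethered Gal4-based transactivator, which then switches on the reporter. The associated publication applies this approach to measuring GPCR recruitment of β-arrestin-2.
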