Features (pLannotate 1.2.2; 16 found; start..end, strand, type, name):
     31..49      +  protein_bind   5X UAS (fragment): five tandem copies of the "ScaI site" 17-mer CGGAGTACTGTCCTCCG, an upstream activating sequence (UAS) that efficiently binds yeast Gal4 (Webster et al., 1988; Pfeiffer et al., 2010) GAL4
    117..134     +  protein_bind   5X UAS (fragment): five tandem copies of the "ScaI site" 17-mer CGGAGTACTGTCCTCCG, an upstream activating sequence (UAS) that efficiently binds yeast Gal4 (Webster et al., 1988; Pfeiffer et al., 2010) GAL4
    165..183     +  protein_bind   5X UAS (fragment): five tandem copies of the "ScaI site" 17-mer CGGAGTACTGTCCTCCG, an upstream activating sequence (UAS) that efficiently binds yeast Gal4 (Webster et al., 1988; Pfeiffer et al., 2010) GAL4
    251..268     +  protein_bind   5X UAS (fragment): five tandem copies of the "ScaI site" 17-mer CGGAGTACTGTCCTCCG, an upstream activating sequence (UAS) that efficiently binds yeast Gal4 (Webster et al., 1988; Pfeiffer et al., 2010) GAL4
    372..2024    +  CDS            luciferase: firefly luciferase synthetic luc2 version of the luciferase gene
   2068..2189    -  polyA_signal   SV40 poly(A) signal: SV40 polyadenylation signal
   2215..2346    -  CDS            LT_SV40 (fragment): Experimental evidence at protein level: Swiss-Prot protein existence level 1. Isoform 17kT antigen targets host RBL2 for degradation and promotes cell proliferation. Transactivates host cyclin A promoter through its J domain. From Simian virus 40 (SV40).
   2383..2740    +  promoter       SV40 promoter: SV40 enhancer and early promoter
   2771..3370    +  CDS            PuroR: puromycin N-acetyltransferase confers resistance to puromycin
   3395..3443    +  polyA_signal   poly(A) signal: synthetic polyadenylation signal
   3459..3590    +  CDS            TcR (fragment): tetracycline efflux protein; tet; confers resistance to tetracycline
   3770..4358    -  rep_origin     ori: high-copy-number ColE1/pMB1/pBR322/pUC origin of replication
   4558..5418    -  CDS            AmpR: β-lactamase confers resistance to ampicillin, carbenicillin, and related antibiotics
   5419..5460    -  promoter       AmpR promoter (fragment): bla
   5523..5571    +  polyA_signal   poly(A) signal: synthetic polyadenylation signal
   5585..5676    +  misc_feature   pause site: RNA polymerase II transcriptional pause signal from the human α2 globin gene
>Addgene plasmid #194383 | pGL4_10xUAS-MLPmin-luc2 | addgene full sequence | sequence record 381605 | Addgene NGS Result
GGCCTAACTGGCCGGTACCGAGTTTCTAGACGGAGTACTGTCCTCCGAGCGGAGTACTGTCCTCCGACTC
GAGCGGAGTACTGTCCTCCGATCGGAGTACTGTCCTCCGCGAATTCCGGAGTACTGTCCTCCGAAGACGC
TAGTGCCGGTACCGAGTTTCTAGACGGAGTACTGTCCTCCGAGCGGAGTACTGTCCTCCGACTCGAGCGG
AGTACTGTCCTCCGATCGGAGTACTGTCCTCCGCGAATTCCGGAGTACTGTCCTCCGAAGACGCTAGCGG
GGGGCTATAAAAGGGGGTGGGGGCGTTCGTCCTCACTCTAGATCTGCGATCTAAGTAAGCTTGGCAATCC
GGTACTGTTGGTAAAGCCACCATGGAAGATGCCAAAAACATTAAGAAGGGCCCAGCGCCATTCTACCCAC
TCGAAGACGGGACCGCCGGCGAGCAGCTGCACAAAGCCATGAAGCGCTACGCCCTGGTGCCCGGCACCAT
CGCCTTTACCGACGCACATATCGAGGTGGACATTACCTACGCCGAGTACTTCGAGATGAGCGTTCGGCTG
GCAGAAGCTATGAAGCGCTATGGGCTGAATACAAACCATCGGATCGTGGTGTGCAGCGAGAATAGCTTGC
AGTTCTTCATGCCCGTGTTGGGTGCCCTGTTCATCGGTGTGGCTGTGGCCCCAGCTAACGACATCTACAA
CGAGCGCGAGCTGCTGAACAGCATGGGCATCAGCCAGCCCACCGTCGTATTCGTGAGCAAGAAAGGGCTG
CAAAAGATCCTCAACGTGCAAAAGAAGCTACCGATCATACAAAAGATCATCATCATGGATAGCAAGACCG
ACTACCAGGGCTTCCAAAGCATGTACACCTTCGTGACTTCCCATTTGCCACCCGGCTTCAACGAGTACGA
CTTCGTGCCCGAGAGCTTCGACCGGGACAAAACCATCGCCCTGATCATGAACAGTAGTGGCAGTACCGGA
TTGCCCAAGGGCGTAGCCCTACCGCACCGCACCGCTTGTGTCCGATTCAGTCATGCCCGCGACCCCATCT
TCGGCAACCAGATCATCCCCGACACCGCTATCCTCAGCGTGGTGCCATTTCACCACGGCTTCGGCATGTT
CACCACGCTGGGCTACTTGATCTGCGGCTTTCGGGTCGTGCTCATGTACCGCTTCGAGGAGGAGCTATTC
TTGCGCAGCTTGCAAGACTATAAGATTCAATCTGCCCTGCTGGTGCCCACACTATTTAGCTTCTTCGCTA
AGAGCACTCTCATCGACAAGTACGACCTAAGCAACTTGCACGAGATCGCCAGCGGCGGGGCGCCGCTCAG
CAAGGAGGTAGGTGAGGCCGTGGCCAAACGCTTCCACCTACCAGGCATCCGCCAGGGCTACGGCCTGACA
GAAACAACCAGCGCCATTCTGATCACCCCCGAAGGGGACGACAAGCCTGGCGCAGTAGGCAAGGTGGTGC
CCTTCTTCGAGGCTAAGGTGGTGGACTTGGACACCGGTAAGACACTGGGTGTGAACCAGCGCGGCGAGCT
GTGCGTCCGTGGCCCCATGATCATGAGCGGCTACGTTAACAACCCCGAGGCTACAAACGCTCTCATCGAC
AAGGACGGCTGGCTGCACAGCGGCGACATCGCCTACTGGGACGAGGACGAGCACTTCTTCATCGTGGACC
GGCTGAAGAGCCTGATCAAATACAAGGGCTACCAGGTAGCCCCAGCCGAACTGGAGAGCATCCTGCTGCA
ACACCCCAACATCTTCGACGCCGGGGTCGCCGGCCTGCCCGACGACGATGCCGGCGAGCTGCCCGCCGCA
GTCGTCGTGCTGGAACACGGTAAAACCATGACCGAGAAGGAGATCGTGGACTATGTGGCCAGCCAGGTTA
CAACCGCCAAGAAGCTGCGCGGTGGTGTTGTGTTCGTGGACGAGGTGCCTAAAGGACTGACCGGCAAGTT
GGACGCCCGCAAGATCCGCGAGATTCTCATTAAGGCCAAGAAGGGCGGCAAGATCGCCGTGTAATAATTC
TAGAGTCGGGGCGGCCGGCCGCTTCGAGCAGACATGATAAGATACATTGATGAGTTTGGACAAACCACAA
CTAGAATGCAGTGAAAAAAATGCTTTATTTGTGAAATTTGTGATGCTATTGCTTTATTTGTAACCATTAT
AAGCTGCAATAAACAAGTTAACAACAACAATTGCATTCATTTTATGTTTCAGGTTCAGGGGGAGGTGTGG
GAGGTTTTTTAAAGCAAGTAAAACCTCTACAAATGTGGTAAAATCGATAAGGATCCGTTTGCGTATTGGG
CGCTCTTCCGCTGATCTGCGCAGCACCATGGCCTGAAATAACCTCTGAAAGAGGAACTTGGTTAGCTACC
TTCTGAGGCGGAAAGAACCAGCTGTGGAATGTGTGTCAGTTAGGGTGTGGAAAGTCCCCAGGCTCCCCAG
CAGGCAGAAGTATGCAAAGCATGCATCTCAATTAGTCAGCAACCAGGTGTGGAAAGTCCCCAGGCTCCCC
AGCAGGCAGAAGTATGCAAAGCATGCATCTCAATTAGTCAGCAACCATAGTCCCGCCCCTAACTCCGCCC
ATCCCGCCCCTAACTCCGCCCAGTTCCGCCCATTCTCCGCCCCATGGCTGACTAATTTTTTTTATTTATG
CAGAGGCCGAGGCCGCCTCTGCCTCTGAGCTATTCCAGAAGTAGTGAGGAGGCTTTTTTGGAGGCCTAGG
CTTTTGCAAAAAGCTCGATTCTTCTGACACTAGCGCCACCATGACCGAGTACAAGCCTACCGTGCGCCTG
GCCACTCGCGATGATGTGCCCCGCGCCGTCCGCACTCTGGCCGCCGCTTTCGCCGACTACCCCGCTACCC
GGCACACCGTGGACCCCGACCGGCACATCGAGCGTGTGACAGAGTTGCAGGAGCTGTTCCTGACCCGCGT
CGGGCTGGACATCGGCAAGGTGTGGGTAGCCGACGACGGCGCGGCCGTGGCCGTGTGGACTACCCCCGAG
AGCGTTGAGGCCGGCGCCGTGTTCGCCGAGATCGGCCCCCGAATGGCCGAGCTGAGCGGCAGCCGCCTGG
CCGCCCAGCAGCAAATGGAGGGCCTGCTTGCCCCCCATCGTCCCAAGGAGCCTGCCTGGTTTCTGGCCAC
TGTAGGAGTGAGCCCCGACCACCAGGGCAAGGGCTTGGGCAGCGCCGTCGTGTTGCCCGGCGTAGAGGCC
GCCGAACGCGCCGGTGTGCCCGCCTTTCTCGAAACAAGCGCACCAAGAAACCTTCCATTCTACGAGCGCC
TGGGCTTCACCGTGACCGCCGATGTCGAGGTGCCCGAGGGACCTAGGACCTGGTGTATGACACGAAAACC
TGGCGCCTAATGATCTAGAACCGGTCATGGCCGCAATAAAATATCTTTATTTTCATTACATCTGTGTGTT
GGTTTTTTGTGTGTTCGAACTAGATGCTGTCGACCGATGCCCTTGAGAGCCTTCAACCCAGTCAGCTCCT
TCCGGTGGGCGCGGGGCATGACTATCGTCGCCGCACTTATGACTGTCTTCTTTATCATGCAACTCGTAGG
ACAGGTGCCGGCAGCGCTCTTCCGCTTCCTCGCTCACTGACTCGCTGCGCTCGGTCGTTCGGCTGCGGCG
AGCGGTATCAGCTCACTCAAAGGCGGTAATACGGTTATCCACAGAATCAGGGGATAACGCAGGAAAGAAC
ATGTGAGCAAAAGGCCAGCAAAAGGCCAGGAACCGTAAAAAGGCCGCGTTGCTGGCGTTTTTCCATAGGC
TCCGCCCCCCTGACGAGCATCACAAAAATCGACGCTCAAGTCAGAGGTGGCGAAACCCGACAGGACTATA
AAGATACCAGGCGTTTCCCCCTGGAAGCTCCCTCGTGCGCTCTCCTGTTCCGACCCTGCCGCTTACCGGA
TACCTGTCCGCCTTTCTCCCTTCGGGAAGCGTGGCGCTTTCTCATAGCTCACGCTGTAGGTATCTCAGTT
CGGTGTAGGTCGTTCGCTCCAAGCTGGGCTGTGTGCACGAACCCCCCGTTCAGCCCGACCGCTGCGCCTT
ATCCGGTAACTATCGTCTTGAGTCCAACCCGGTAAGACACGACTTATCGCCACTGGCAGCAGCCACTGGT
AACAGGATTAGCAGAGCGAGGTATGTAGGCGGTGCTACAGAGTTCTTGAAGTGGTGGCCTAACTACGGCT
ACACTAGAAGAACAGTATTTGGTATCTGCGCTCTGCTGAAGCCAGTTACCTTCGGAAAAAGAGTTGGTAG
CTCTTGATCCGGCAAACAAACCACCGCTGGTAGCGGTGGTTTTTTTGTTTGCAAGCAGCAGATTACGCGC
AGAAAAAAAGGATCTCAAGAAGATCCTTTGATCTTTTCTACGGGGTCTGACGCTCAGTGGAACGAAAACT
CACGTTAAGGGATTTTGGTCATGAGATTATCAAAAAGGATCTTCACCTAGATCCTTTTAAATTAAAAATG
AAGTTTTAAATCAATCTAAAGTATATATGAGTAAACTTGGTCTGACAGCGGCCGCAAATGCTAAACCACT
GCAGTGGTTACCAGTGCTTGATCAGTGAGGCACCGATCTCAGCGATCTGCCTATTTCGTTCGTCCATAGT
GGCCTGACTCCCCGTCGTGTAGATCACTACGATTCGTGAGGGCTTACCATCAGGCCCCAGCGCAGCAATG
ATGCCGCGAGAGCCGCGTTCACCGGCCCCCGATTTGTCAGCAATGAACCAGCCAGCAGGGAGGGCCGAGC
GAAGAAGTGGTCCTGCTACTTTGTCCGCCTCCATCCAGTCTATGAGCTGCTGTCGTGATGCTAGAGTAAG
AAGTTCGCCAGTGAGTAGTTTCCGAAGAGTTGTGGCCATTGCTACTGGCATCGTGGTATCACGCTCGTCG
TTCGGTATGGCTTCGTTCAACTCTGGTTCCCAGCGGTCAAGCCGGGTCACATGATCACCCATATTATGAA
GAAATGCAGTCAGCTCCTTAGGGCCTCCGATCGTTGTCAGAAGTAAGTTGGCCGCGGTGTTGTCGCTCAT
GGTAATGGCAGCACTACACAATTCTCTTACCGTCATGCCATCCGTAAGATGCTTTTCCGTGACCGGCGAG
TACTCAACCAAGTCGTTTTGTGAGTAGTGTATACGGCGACCAAGCTGCTCTTGCCCGGCGTCTATACGGG
ACAACACCGCGCCACATAGCAGTACTTTGAAAGTGCTCATCATCGGGAATCGTTCTTCGGGGCGGAAAGA
CTCAAGGATCTTGCCGCTATTGAGATCCAGTTCGATATAGCCCACTCTTGCACCCAGTTGATCTTCAGCA
TCTTTTACTTTCACCAGCGTTTCGGGGTGTGCAAAAACAGGCAAGCAAAATGCCGCAAAGAAGGGAATGA
GTGCGACACGAAAATGTTGGATGCTCATACTCGTCCTTTTTCAATATTATTGAAGCATTTATCAGGGTTA
CTAGTACGTCTCTCAAGGATAAGTAAGTAATATTAAGGTACGGGAGGTATTGGACAGGCCGCAATAAAAT
ATCTTTATTTTCATTACATCTGTGTGTTGGTTTTTTGTGTGAATCGATAGTACTAACATACGCTCTCCAT
CAAAACAAAACGAAACAAAACAAACTAGCAAAATAGGCTGTCCCCAGTGCAAGTGCAGGTGCCAGAACAT
TTCTCT
